Addgene plasmid #208940: pCHA_OROV_NSm
Purpose: Expresses C-terminally HA-tagged Oropouche orthobunyavirus NSm protein from CMV promoter in mammalian cells
Depositing lab: Gerald Barry. Depositing organization: University College Dublin.
Backbone
  Vector backbone: V27 pLPS-3' HA - Acceptor
  Backbone manufacturer: Tony Pawson
  Backbone size w/o insert (bp): 4195
  Total vector size (bp): 4723
  Vector type: Mammalian Expression
Growth in bacteria
  Bacterial resistance: Kanamycin, 50 μg/mL
  Growth temperature: 37°C
  Growth strain: DH5alpha
  Copy number: High Copy
Gene/Insert
  Gene/Insert name: NSm (alt name: Medium non-structural protein)
  Species: Oropouche orthobunyavirus
  Insert size (bp): 528
  Mutation: Deleted 949 bp from 5' end (Gn), deleted 2911 bp from 3' end (Gc) and inserted start codon at 5' end so only NSm expressed
  GenBank ID: NC_005775.1
  Promoter: CMV
  Tag / fusion protein: HA (C terminal on insert)
  Cloning method: Restriction Enzyme; 5′ cloning site NotI (unknown if destroyed); 3′ cloning site XhoI (unknown if destroyed)
  Sequencing primers: 5′ CGCAAATGGGCGGTAGGCGTG
Resource information
  A portion of this plasmid was derived from a plasmid made by: OROV genes were cloned from plasmids provided by Prof. Richard Elliott, University of Glasgow.
Terms and licenses: Academic/Nonprofit Terms; Industry Terms: Not Available to Industry
How to cite: pCHA_OROV_NSm was a gift from Gerald Barry (Addgene plasmid # 208940 ; http://n2t.net/addgene:208940 ; RRID:Addgene_208940)
