[The description below was written by a language model from this plasmid's Addgene catalogue record and pLannotate feature annotations shown in this document.]
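Description:
pCHA_OROV_NSm is a mammalian expression plasmid built on the V27 pLPS-3' HA acceptor backbone. It is designed to express the medium-segment non-structural protein (NSm) of Oropouche orthobunyavirus with a C-terminal HA epitope tag under a CMV promoter. The 528 bp insert was derived from the viral M segment polyprotein coding region. The flanking Gn sequence at the 5' end and the Gc sequence at the 3' end were deleted, and a start codon was added so that NSm alone is translated. The fragment was cloned between NotI and XhoI. The plasmid is a high-copy construct propagated in E. coli under kanamycin selection.

The sequenced record does not match the catalogue in size: it is 6,612 nt, whereas the listed total is 4,723 bp. The backbone therefore appears to carry more than the catalogue figures imply. The annotation shows a ColE1/pUC-type origin and a Tn5 NeoR/KanR gene, which accounts for the kanamycin resistance. It also shows a CMV enhancer with CMV promoter fragments, followed by an unannotated stretch of roughly 700 nt where the NSm-HA cassette presumably lies, although neither the insert nor the tag was called by the annotation tool. An SV40 poly(A) signal lies just beyond this gap but is annotated on the opposite strand. A separate human UbC promoter drives a puromycin N-acetyltransferase gene with a synthetic poly(A) signal, which would allow puromycin selection of transfected cells, though the catalogue does not mention this. β-globin insulator elements and rrnG and T7 terminators flank the expression region and likely limit transcriptional read-through.

The plasmid suits transient expression of NSm in mammalian cells, with detection or pull-down through the HA tag, for example in localisation or host-interaction studies.
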