Features (pLannotate 1.2.2; 18 found; start..end, strand, type, name):
     19..83      -  CDS            bla(M) (fragment): β-lactamase lacking the signal sequence; bla(M); allows cytosolic expression of β-lactamase
    347..1556    +  promoter       UbC promoter: human ubiquitin C promoter
   1560..2157    +  CDS            PuroR (fragment): puromycin N-acetyltransferase; pac from Streptomyces; confers resistance to puromycin
   2186..2234    +  polyA_signal   poly(A) signal: synthetic polyadenylation signal
   2500..3294    +  CDS            NeoR/KanR: aminoglycoside phosphotransferase from Tn5; aph(3')-II (or nptII); confers resistance to neomycin, kanamycin, and G418 (Geneticin®)
   3307..3443    +  terminator     rrnG terminator: transcription terminator from the E. coli ribosomal RNA rrnG operon (Albrechtsen et al., 1991)
   3588..3659    +  misc_feature   5' β-globin insulator: insulator upstream of the human β-globin locus (Farrell et al., 2002)
   3664..3710    -  terminator     T7 terminator: transcription terminator for bacteriophage T7 RNA polymerase
   3728..3776    -  polyA_signal   poly(A) signal: synthetic polyadenylation signal
   3857..4160    +  enhancer       CMV enhancer: human cytomegalovirus immediate early enhancer
   4233..4250    -  promoter       CMV promoter (fragment): human cytomegalovirus (CMV) immediate early promoter
   4313..4364    +  promoter       CMVd2 promoter: truncated human cytomegalovirus (CMV) immediate early promoter that yields moderately reduced expression relative to the full-length promoter
   5081..5202    -  polyA_signal   SV40 poly(A) signal: SV40 polyadenylation signal
   5225..5294    -  CDS            large T antigen (fragment): large T antigen from SV40 (simian virus 40)
   5317..5363    +  terminator     T7 terminator: transcription terminator for bacteriophage T7 RNA polymerase
   5393..5529    +  terminator     rrnG terminator: transcription terminator from the E. coli ribosomal RNA rrnG operon (Albrechtsen et al., 1991)
   5574..5645    +  misc_feature   3' β-globin insulator: insulator downstream of the human β-globin locus (Farrell et al., 2002)
   5871..6459    -  rep_origin     ori: high-copy-number ColE1/pMB1/pBR322/pUC origin of replication
>Addgene plasmid #208940 | pCHA_OROV_NSm | addgene full sequence | sequence record 419028 | Addgene NGS Result
TAAACTTGGTCTGACAGTTACCAATGCTTAATCAGTGAGGCACCTATCTCAGCGATCTGTCTATTTCGTT
CATCCATAGTTGCATTTAAATTTCCGAACTCTCCAAGGCCCTCGTCGGAAAATCTTCAAACCTTTCGTCC
GATCCATCTTGCAGGCTACCTCTCGAACGAACTATCGCAAGTCTCTTGGCCGGCCTTGCGCCTTGGCTAT
TGCTTGGCAGCGCCTATCGCCAGGTATTACTCCAATCCCGAATATCCGAGATCGGGATCACCCGAGAGAA
GTTCAACCTACATCCTCAATCCCGATCTATCCGAGATCCGAGGAATATCGAAATCGGGGCGCGCCTGGCC
TCCGCGCCGGGTTTTGGCGCCTCCCGCGGGCGCCCCCCTCGTCACGGCGAGCGCTGCCACGTCAGACGAA
GGGCGCAGGAGCGTCCTGATCCTTCCGCCCGGACGCTCAGGACAGCGGCCCGCTGCTCATAAGACTCGGC
CTTAGAACCCCAGTATCAGCAGAAGGACATTTTAGGACGGGACTTGGGTGACTCTAGGGCACTGGTTTTC
TTTCCAGAGAGCGGAACAGGCGAGGAAAAGTAGTCCCTTCTCGGCGATTCTGCGGAGGGATCTCCGTGGG
GCGGTGAACGCCGATGATTATATAAGGACGCGCCGGGTGTGGCACAGCTAGTTCCGTCGCAGCCGGGATT
TGGGTCGCGGTTCTTGTTTGTGGATCGCTGTGATCGTCACTTGGTGAGTAGCGGGCTGCTGGGCTGGCCG
GGGCTTTCGTGGCCGCCGGGCCGCTCGGTGGGACGGAAGCGTGTGGAGAGACCGCCAAGGGCTGTAGTCT
GGGTCCGCGAGCAAGGTTGCCCTGAACTGGGGGTTGGGGGGAGCGCAGCAAAATGGCGGCTGTTCCCGAG
TCTTGAATGGAAGACGCTTGTGAGGCGGGCTGTGAGGTCGTTGAAACAAGGTGGGGGGCATGGTGGGCGG
CAAGAACCCAAGGTCTTGAGCCCTTCGCTAATGCGGGAAAGCTCTTATTCGGGTGAGATGGGCTGGGCAC
CATCTGGGGACCCTGACGTGAAGTTTGTCACTGACTGGAGAACTCGGTTTGTCGTCTGTTGCGGGGGCGG
CAGTTATGGCGGTGCCGTTGGGCAGTGCACCCGTACCTTTGGGAGCGCGCGCCCTCGTCGTGTCGTGACG
TCACCCGTTCTGTTGGCTTATAATGCAGGGTGGGGCCACCTGCCGGTAGGTGTGCGGTAGGCTTTTCTCC
GTCGCAGGACGCAGGGTTCGGGCCTAGGGTAGGCTCTCCTGAATCGACAGGCGCCGGACCTCTGGTGAGG
GGAGGGATAAGTGAGGCGTCAGTTTCTTTGGTCGGTTTTATGTACCTATCTTCTTAAGTAGCTGAAGCTC
CGGTTTTGAACTATGCGCTCGGGGTTGGCGAGTGTGTTTTGTGAAGTTTTTTAGGCACCTTTTGAAATGT
AATCATTTGGGTCAATATGTAATTTTCAGTGTTAGACTTGTAAATTGTCCGCTAAATTCTGGCCGTTTTT
GGCTTTTTTGTTAGACAACATGACCGAGTACAAGCCCACGGTGCGCCTCGCCACCCGCGACGACGTCCCC
AGGGCCGTACGCACCCTCGCCGCCGCGTTCGCCGACTACCCCGCCACGCGCCACACCGTCGATCCGGACC
GCCACATCGAGCGGGTCACCGAGCTGCAAGAACTCTTCCTCACGCGCGTCGGGCTCGACATCGGCAAGGT
GTGGGTCGCGGACGACGGCGCCGCGGTGGCGGTCTGGACCACGCCGGAGAGCGTCGAAGCGGGGGCGGTG
TTCGCCGAGATCGGCCCGCGCATGGCCGAGTTGAGCGGTTCCCGGCTGGCCGCGCAGCAACAGATGGAGG
GCCTCCTGGCGCCGCACCGGCCCAAGGAGCCCGCGTGGTTCCTGGCCACCGTCGGCGTCTCGCCCGACCA
CCAGGGCAAGGGTCTGGGCAGCGCCGTCGTGCTCCCCGGAGTGGAGGCCGCCGAGCGCGCCGGGGTGCCC
GCCTTCCTGGAGACCTCCGCGCCCCGCAACCTCCCCTTCTACGAGCGGCTCGGCTTCACCGTCACCGCCG
ACGTCGAGGTGCCCGAAGGACCGCGCACCTGGTGCATGACCCGCAAGCCCGGTGCCTAGGCTAGTATGTA
AGCCTAGTCTTAGATAATAAAATCGCTATCCATCGAAGATGGATGTGTGTTGGTTTTTTGTGTGTGTAAC
GCTAGGCGCGCCTGGTGTACCGAGAACGATCCTCTCAGTGCGAGTCTCGACGATCCATATCGTTGCTTGG
CAGTCAGCCAGTCGGAATCCAGCTTGGGACCCAGGAAGTCCAATCGTCAGATATTGTACTCAAGCCTGGT
CACGGCAGCGTACCGATCTGTTTAAACCTAGATATTGATAGTCTGATCGGTCAACGTATAATCGAGTCCT
AGCTTTTGCAAACATCTATCAAGAGACAGGATCAGCAGGAGGCTTTCGCATGATTGAACAAGATGGATTG
CACGCAGGTTCTCCGGCGGCTTGGGTGGAGAGGCTATTCGGCTATGACTGGGCACAACAGACAATCGGCT
GCTCTGATGCCGCCGTGTTCCGGCTGTCAGCGCAGGGGCGTCCGGTTCTTTTTGTCAAGACCGACCTGTC
CGGTGCCCTGAATGAACTGCAAGACGAGGCAGCGCGGCTATCGTGGCTGGCGACGACGGGCGTTCCTTGC
GCGGCTGTGCTCGACGTTGTCACTGAAGCGGGAAGGGACTGGCTGCTATTGGGCGAAGTGCCGGGGCAGG
ATCTCCTGTCATCTCACCTTGCTCCTGCCGAGAAAGTATCCATCATGGCTGATGCAATGCGGCGGCTGCA
TACGCTTGATCCGGCTACCTGCCCATTCGACCACCAAGCGAAACATCGCATCGAGCGAGCACGTACTCGG
ATGGAAGCCGGTCTTGTCGATCAGGATGATCTGGACGAAGAGCATCAGGGGCTCGCGCCAGCCGAACTGT
TCGCCAGGCTCAAGGCGTCTATGCCCGACGGCGAGGATCTCGTCGTGACCCACGGCGATGCCTGCTTGCC
GAATATCATGGTGGAAAATGGCCGCTTTTCTGGATTCATCGACTGTGGCCGTCTGGGTGTGGCGGACCGC
TATCAGGACATAGCGTTGGCTACCCGTGATATTGCTGAAGAGCTTGGCGGCGAATGGGCTGACCGCTTCC
TTGTGCTTTACGGTATCGCCGCGCCCGATTCGCAGCGCATCGCCTTCTATCGCCTTCTTGACGAGTTCTT
CTGACCGATTCTAGGTGCATTGGCGCAGAAAAAAATGCCTGATGCGACGCTGCGCGTCTTATACTCCCAC
ATATGCCAGATTCAGCAACGGATACGGCTTCCCCAACTTGCCCACTTCCATACGTGTCCTCCTTACCAGA
AATTTATCCTTAAGGTCGTTTAAACTCGACTCTGGCTCTATCGAATCTCCGTCGTTTCGAGCTTACGCGA
ACAGCCGTGGCGCTCATTTGCTCGTCGGGCATCGAATCTCGTCAGCTATCGTCAGCTTACCTTTTTGGCA
GCGATCGCGGCTCCCGACATCTTGGACCATTAGCTCCACAGGTATCTTCTTCCCTCTAGTGGTCATAACA
GCAGCTTCAGCTACCTCTCAATTCAAAAAACCCCTCAAGACCCGTTTAGAGGCCCCAAGGGGTTATGCTA
TCAATCGTTGCGTTACACACACAAAAAACCAACACACATCCATCTTCGATGGATAGCGATTTTATTATCT
AACTGCTGATCGAGTGTAGCCAGATCTAGTAATCAATTACGGGGTCATTAGTTCATAGCCCATATATGGA
GTTCCGCGTTACATAACTTACGGTAAATGGCCCGCCTGGCTGACCGCCCAACGACCCCCGCCCATTGACG
TCAATAATGACGTATGTTCCCATAGTAACGCCAATAGGGACTTTCCATTGACGTCAATGGGTGGAGTATT
TACGGTAAACTGCCCACTTGGCAGTACATCAAGTGTATCATATGCCAAGTACGCCCCCTATTGACGTCAA
TGACGGTAAATGGCCCGCCTGGCATTATGCCCAGTACATGACCTTATGGGACTTTCCTACTTGGCAGTAC
ATCTACGTATTAGTCATCGCTATTACCATGCTGATGCGGTTTTGGCAGTACATCAATGGGCGTGGATAGC
GGTTTGACTCACGGGGATTTCCAAGTCTCCACCCCATTGACGTCAATGGGAGTTTGTTTTGGCACCAAAA
TCAACGGGACTTTCCAAAATGTCGTAACAACTCCGCCCCATTGACGCAAATGGGCGGTAGGCGTGTACGG
TGGGAGGTCTATATAAGCAGAGCTGGTTTAGTGAACCGTCAGATCAGATCTTTGTCGATCCTACCATCCA
CTCGACACACCCGCCAGCGGCCGCATGCAGATGTGTAAATCGAAAAGCTGGTCCTTCACAGCAGCTATAT
TAACTGGATTAATATTGATGGAATTCATCTCACCAATTGCAGGAGAGAGAATGTATAAGCTTGAGGAGCT
GGCTGATGAGTTTATAAAGCTAACAGAGCAGGTAAATATTTTAGAAAGAGAAATGGAAGTCTTGAAGCAG
TCAATAATTGTTATGTTTGCAATCATTTTGGTATTGTTGCTTTTTGAAAATATGATATTCAACCGGCTTT
TCCGCATTTTTTATCGTTCTTGCTCCATGTGCGGCTTGATACATTATAGACCAGGACTCAAGATCGATTT
AACCAAAACTAACAGATGTGGTAGTTGCATCTGTGGATTCGACGAGCAGCAATCATCTGGTTTTGAATAT
GAAATATTTCTAAAGGATATGCATGTCCAGAAAGAATCATGCAAATTTAGTCCAAGAGTAAACCACTTTA
GGAATATTAAAGCTTTATTATTTGCACTTGTAATCTGTGCTACTATATATACAGTTTATGCACTCGAGTA
CTATCCGTATGATGTGCCGGATTATGCGTAGCGCTATCGATTTCTGGATCCGCAGGCCTCTGCTAGCTTG
ACTGACTGAGATACAGCGTACCTTCAGCTCACAGACATGATAAGATACATTGATGAGTTTGGACAAACCA
CAACTAGAATGCAGTGAAAAAAATGCTTTATTTGTGAAATTTGTGATGCTATTGCTTTATTTGTAACCAT
TATAAGCTGCAATAAACAAGTTAACAACAACAATTGCATTCATTTTATGTTTCAGGTTCAGGGGGAGGTG
TGGGAGGTTTTTTAAAGCAAGTAAAACCTCTACAAATGTGGTATTGGCCCATCTCTATCGGTATCGTAGC
ATAACCCCTTGGGGCCTCTAAACGGGTCTTGAGGGGTTTTTTGTGCCCCTCGGGCCGGATTGCTATCTAC
CGGCATTGGCGCAGAAAAAAATGCCTGATGCGACGCTGCGCGTCTTATACTCCCACATATGCCAGATTCA
GCAACGGATACGGCTTCCCCAACTTGCCCACTTCCATACGTGTCCTCCTTACCAGAAATTTATCCTTAAG
GTCGTCAGCTATCCTGCAGGCGATCTCTCGATTTCGATCAAGACATTCCTTTAATGGTCTTTTCTGGACA
CCACTAGGGGTCAGAAGTAGTTCATCAAACTTTCTTCCCTCCCTAATCTCATTGGTTACCTTGGGCTATC
GAAACTTAATTAACCAGTCAAGTCAGCTACTTGGCGAGATCGACTTGTCTGGGTTTCGACTACGCTCAGA
ATTGCGTCAGTCAAGTTCGATCTGGTCCTTGCTATTGCACCCGTTCTCCGATTACGAGTTTCATTTAAAT
CATGTGAGCAAAAGGCCAGCAAAAGGCCAGGAACCGTAAAAAGGCCGCGTTGCTGGCGTTTTTCCATAGG
CTCCGCCCCCCTGACGAGCATCACAAAAATCGACGCTCAAGTCAGAGGTGGCGAAACCCGACAGGACTAT
AAAGATACCAGGCGTTTCCCCCTGGAAGCTCCCTCGTGCGCTCTCCTGTTCCGACCCTGCCGCTTACCGG
ATACCTGTCCGCCTTTCTCCCTTCGGGAAGCGTGGCGCTTTCTCATAGCTCACGCTGTAGGTATCTCAGT
TCGGTGTAGGTCGTTCGCTCCAAGCTGGGCTGTGTGCACGAACCCCCCGTTCAGCCCGACCGCTGCGCCT
TATCCGGTAACTATCGTCTTGAGTCCAACCCGGTAAGACACGACTTATCGCCACTGGCAGCAGCCACTGG
TAACAGGATTAGCAGAGCGAGGTATGTAGGCGGTGCTACAGAGTTCTTGAAGTGGTGGCCTAACTACGGC
TACACTAGAAGAACAGTATTTGGTATCTGCGCTCTGCTGAAGCCAGTTACCTTCGGAAAAAGAGTTGGTA
GCTCTTGATCCGGCAAACAAACCACCGCTGGTAGCGGTGGTTTTTTTGTTTGCAAGCAGCAGATTACGCG
CAGAAAAAAAGGATCTCAAGAAGATCCTTTGATCTTTTCTACGGGGTCTGACGCTCAGTGGAACGAAAAC
TCACGTTAAGGGATTTTGGTCATGAGATTATCAAAAAGGATCTTCACCTAGATCCTTTTAAATTAAAAAT
GAAGTTTTAAATCAATCTAAAGTATATATGAG
